Addgene plasmid #153310: pT2-TetR-neoR
Purpose: Tet-repressor with neomycin selection marker, to be used together with pT2-CMV/TetO2-EYFP-GW
Depositing lab: Spyros Petrakis. Depositing organization: Centre for Research and Technology Hellas (CERTH). Publication: Nuclear inclusions of pathogenic ataxin-1 induce oxidative stress and perturb the protein synthesis machinery. Laidou S, Alanis-Lobato G, Pribyl J, Rasko T, Tichy B, Mikulasek K, Tsagiopoulou M, Oppelt J, Kastrinaki G, Lefaki M, Singh M, Zink A, Chondrogianni N, Psomopoulos F, Prigione A, Ivics Z, Pospisilova S, Skladal P, Izsvak Z, Andrade-Navarro MA, Petrakis S. Redox Biol. 2020 Feb 11;32:101458. doi: 10.1016/j.redox.2020.101458. PubMed 32145456.
Backbone
  Vector backbone: pT2/HB
  Backbone size w/o insert (bp): 3558
  Total vector size (bp): 7086
  Vector type: Transposon
  Selectable markers: Neomycin (select with G418)
Growth in bacteria
  Bacterial resistance: Ampicillin, 100 μg/mL
  Growth temperature: 37°C
  Growth strain: DH5alpha
  Copy number: High Copy
Gene/Insert
  Gene/Insert name: TetR
  Species: Synthetic
  Insert size (bp): 1883
  Promoter: SV40
  Cloning method: Restriction Enzyme; 5′ cloning site SpeI (not destroyed); 3′ cloning site SpeI (not destroyed)
  Sequencing primers: 5′ actagtccatagagcccacc; 3′ actagtctgtggaatgtgtg
Terms and licenses: Academic/Nonprofit Terms; Industry Terms: Not Available to Industry
How to cite: pT2-TetR-neoR was a gift from Spyros Petrakis (Addgene plasmid # 153310 ; http://n2t.net/addgene:153310 ; RRID:Addgene_153310)
