[The description below was written by a language model from this plasmid's Addgene catalogue record and pLannotate feature annotations shown in this document.]
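Description:
pT2-TetR-neoR is a Sleeping Beauty transposon donor plasmid built on the pT2/HB backbone, designed to stably introduce a Tet repressor into mammalian cells. In bacteria it is maintained at high copy through a ColE1/pUC-type origin with ampicillin selection (AmpR under its own bla promoter). The backbone also retains pBluescript-derived elements, including an f1 origin, lac promoter/operator and lacZα remnants, and flanking T7 and T3 promoters.

The payload consists of two expression units in the same orientation. In the first, an SV40 enhancer/early promoter drives the E. coli tetR coding sequence through a rabbit β-globin intron, which generally improves expression, and the transcript ends at a bovine growth hormone polyadenylation signal. In the second, another SV40 promoter drives the neo (nptII) gene, followed by a residual ble fragment and an SV40 poly(A) signal, allowing G418 selection of cells that have integrated the cassette. The automated annotation does not label the transposon inverted repeats. It does report several short matches to the SB100X transposase between and beside the cassettes, which are too small to encode a functional enzyme and probably reflect transposon-derived sequence. No intact transposase gene is annotated, so transposase would have to be supplied from a separate source to mobilise the cassette into the genome.

According to the record, the plasmid is meant to be paired with pT2-CMV/TetO2-EYFP-GW. TetR produced from this construct binds the tet operators in the companion's CMV/TetO2 promoter and keeps it silent until tetracycline or an analogue releases the repressor. This gives inducible expression of EYFP-tagged proteins in stable cell lines.
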