Features (pLannotate 1.2.2; 23 found; start..end, strand, type, name):
     75..93      +  promoter       T7 promoter: promoter for bacteriophage T7 RNA polymerase
    471..605     -  polyA_signal   SV40 poly(A) signal: SV40 polyadenylation signal
    600..758     -  CDS            ble (fragment): BLE_KLEPN - Experimental evidence at protein level: Swiss-Prot protein existence level 1. Binding protein with a strong affinity to the bleomycin family of antibiotics. Binds to CL990; an antimitotic-antibiotic compound. From Klebsiella pneumoniae.
    782..1573    -  CDS            neo: KKA2_KLEPN - Also known as kan, nptII. Experimental evidence at protein level: Swiss-Prot protein existence level 1. Resistance to kanamycin, neomycin, paromomycin, ribostamycin, butirosin and gentamicin B. From Klebsiella pneumoniae.
   1640..1969    -  promoter       SV40 promoter: SV40 enhancer and early promoter
   1983..2016    +  CDS            SB100X (fragment): hyperactive variant of the Sleeping Beauty transposase (Mátés et al., 2009)
   2016..2060    +  CDS            SB100X (fragment): hyperactive variant of the Sleeping Beauty transposase (Mátés et al., 2009)
   2082..2306    -  polyA_signal   bGH poly(A) signal: bovine growth hormone polyadenylation signal
   2335..2955    -  CDS            tetR: TETR2_ECOLX - Experimental evidence at protein level: Swiss-Prot protein existence level 1. TetR is the repressor of the tetracycline resistance element; its N-terminal region forms a helix-turn-helix structure and binds DNA. Binding of tetracycline to TetR reduces the repressor affinity for the tetracycline resistance gene (tetA) promoter operator sites. From Escherichia coli.
   3013..3585    -  intron         β-globin intron: intron from rabbit β-globin gene
   3614..3943    -  promoter       SV40 promoter: SV40 enhancer and early promoter
   3988..4057    +  CDS            SB100X (fragment): hyperactive variant of the Sleeping Beauty transposase (Mátés et al., 2009)
   4308..4334    +  misc_feature   MCS (fragment): pBluescript multiple cloning site
   4347..4365    -  promoter       T3 promoter: promoter for bacteriophage T3 RNA polymerase
   4410..4426    -  protein_bind   lac operator: The lac repressor binds to the lac operator to inhibit transcription in E. coli. This inhibition can be relieved by adding lactose or isopropyl-β-D-thiogalactopyranoside (IPTG). lac repressor encoded by lacI
   4434..4464    -  promoter       lac promoter: promoter for the E. coli lac operon
   4479..4500    -  protein_bind   CAP binding site: CAP binding activates transcription in the presence of cAMP. E. coli catabolite activator protein
   4513..4605    -  CDS            lacI (fragment): lac repressor; lacI; The lac repressor binds to the lac operator to inhibit transcription in E. coli. This inhibition can be relieved by adding lactose or isopropyl-β-D-thiogalactopyranoside (IPTG).
   4788..5376    -  rep_origin     ori: high-copy-number ColE1/pMB1/pBR322/pUC origin of replication
   5547..6407    -  CDS            AmpR: β-lactamase; bla; confers resistance to ampicillin, carbenicillin, and related antibiotics
   6408..6512    -  promoter       AmpR promoter: bla
   6539..6994    +  rep_origin     f1 ori (sequence partly withheld): f1 bacteriophage origin of replication; arrow indicates direction of (+) strand synthesis
   6998..67      -  CDS            lacZα (fragment) (across the origin): LacZα fragment of β-galactosidase; lacZ fragment
>Addgene plasmid #153310 | pT2-TetR-neoR | addgene full sequence | sequence record 308573 | Addgene NGS Result
CAAGGCGATTAAGTTGGGTAACGCCAGGGTTTTCCCAGTCACGACGTTGTAAAACGACGGCCAGTGAGCG
CGCGTAATACGACTCACTATAGGGCGAATTGGAGCTCGGATCCCTATACAGTTGAAGTCGGAAGTTTACA
TACACTTAAGTTGGAGTCATTAAAACTCGTTTTTCAACTACTCCACAAATTTCTTGTTAACAAACAATAG
TTTTGGCAAGTCAGTTAGGACATCTACTTTGTGCATGACACAAGTCATTTTTCCAACAATTGTTTACAGA
CAGATTATTTCACTTATAATTCACTGTATCACAATTCCAGTGGGTCAGAAGTTTACATACACTAAGTTGA
CTGTGCCTTTAAACAGCTTGGAAAATTCCAGAAAATGATGTCATGGCTTTAGAAGCTTCTGATAGACTAA
TTGACATCATTTGAGTCAATTGGAGGTGTACCTGTGGATGTATTTCAAGGGATCCAGACATGATAAGATA
CATTGATGAGTTTGGACAAACCACAACTAGAATGCAGTGAAAAAAATGCTTTATTTGTGAAATTTGTGAT
GCTATTGCTTTATTTGTAACCATTATAAGCTGCAATAAACAAGTTGGGGTGGGCGAAGAACTCCAGCATG
AGATCCCCGCGCTGGAGGATCATCCAGCCGGCGTCCCGGAAAACGATTCCGAAGCCCAACCTTTCATAGA
AGGCGGCGGTGGAATCGAAATCTCGTGATGGCAGGTTGGGCGTCGCTTGGTCGGTCATTTCGAACCCCAG
AGTCCCGCTCAGAAGAACTCGTCAAGAAGGCGATAGAAGGCGATGCGCTGCGAATCGGGAGCGGCGATAC
CGTAAAGCACGAGGAAGCGGTCAGCCCATTCGCCGCCAAGCTCTTCAGCAATATCACGGGTAGCCAACGC
TATGTCCTGATAGCGGTCCGCCACACCCAGCCGGCCACAGTCGATGAATCCAGAAAAGCGGCCATTTTCC
ACCATGATATTCGGCAAGCAGGCATCGCCATGGGTCACGACGAGATCCTCGCCGTCGGGCATGCGCGCCT
TGAGCCTGGCGAACAGTTCGGCTGGCGCGAGCCCCTGATGCTCTTCGTCCAGATCATCCTGATCGACAAG
ACCGGCTTCCATCCGAGTACGTGCTCGCTCGATGCGATGTTTCGCTTGGTGGTCGAATGGGCAGGTAGCC
GGATCAAGCGTATGCAGCCGCCGCATTGCATCAGCCATGATGGATACTTTCTCGGCAGGAGCAAGGTGAG
ATGACAGGAGATCCTGCCCCGGCACTTCGCCCAATAGCAGCCAGTCCCTTCCCGCTTCAGTGACAACGTC
GAGCACAGCTGCGCAAGGAACGCCCGTCGTGGCCAGCCACGATAGCCGCGCTGCCTCGTCCTGCAGTTCA
TTCAGGGCACCGGACAGGTCGGTCTTGACAAAAAGAACCGGGCGCCCCTGCGCTGACAGCCGGAACACGG
CGGCATCAGAGCAGCCGATTGTCTGTTGTGCCCAGTCATAGCCGAATAGCCTCTCCACCCAAGCGGCCGG
AGAACCTGCGTGCAATCCATCTTGTTCAATCATGCGAAACGATCCTCATCCTGTCTCTTGATCAGATCCG
AAAATGGATATCCAAGCTCCCGGGAGCTTTTTGCAAAAGCCTAGGCCTCCAAAAAAGCCTCCTCACTACT
TCTGGAATAGCTCAGAGGCCGAGGCGGCCTCGGCCTCTGCATAAATAAAAAAAATTAGTCAGCCATGGGG
CGGAGAATGGGCGGAACTGGGCGGAGTTAGGGGCGGGATGGGCGGAGTTAGGGGCGGGACTATGGTTGCT
GACTAATTGAGATGCATGCTTTGCATACTTCTGCCTGCTGGGGAGCCTGGGGACTTTCCACACCTGGTTG
CTGACTAATTGAGATGCATGCTTTGCATACTTCTGCCTGCTGGGGAGCCTGGGGACTTTCCACACCCTAA
CTGACACACATTCCACAGAATTCCATCACAAAGCTCTGACCTCAATCCTATAGAAAGGAGGAATGAGCCA
AAATTCACCCAACTTATTGTGGGAAGCTTGATATCCATGGAATTCACTAGTCCATAGAGCCCACCGCATC
CCCAGCATGCCTGCTATTGTCTTCCCAATCCTCCCCCTTGCTGTCCTGCCCCACCCCACCCCCCAGAATA
GAATGACACCTACTCAGACAATGCGATGCAATTTCCTCATTTTATTAGGAAAGGACAGTGGGAGTGGCAC
CTTCCAGGGTCAAGGAAGGCACGGGGGAGGGGCAAACAACAGATGGCTGGCAACTAGAAGGCACAGTCGA
GGCTGATCAGCGGGTTTAAACTTAGGACCCACTTTCACATTTAAGTTGTTTTTCTAATCCGCATATGATC
AATTCAAGGCCGAATAAGAAGGCTGGCTCTGCACCTTGGTGATCAAATAATTCGATAGCTTGTCGTAATA
ATGGCGGCATACTATCAGTAGTAGGTGTTTCCCTTTCTTCTTTAGCGACTTGATGCTCTTGATCTTCCAA
TACGCAACCTAAAGTAAAATGCCCCACAGCGCTGAGTGCATATAATGCATTCTCTAGTGAAAAACCTTGT
TGGCATAAAAAGGCTAATTGATTTTCGAGAGTTTCATACTGTTTTTCTGTAGGCCGTGTACCTAAATGTA
CTTTTGCTCCATCGCGATGACTTAGTAAAGCACATCTAAAACTTTTAGCGTTATTACGTAAAAAATCTTG
CCAGCTTTCCCCTTCTAAAGGGCAAAAGTGAGTATGGTGCCTATCTAACATCTCAATGGCTAAGGCGTCG
AGCAAAGCCCGCTTATTTTTTACATGCCAATACAATGTAGGCTGCTCTACACCTAGCTTCTGGGCGAGTT
TACGGGTTGTTAAACCTTCGATTCCGACCTCATTAAGCAGCTCTAATGCGCTGTTAATCACTTTACTTTT
ATCTAATCTAGACATATCAATTCTTTGCCAAAATGATGAGACAGCACAATAACCAGCACGTTGCGGCCGG
AGCTGTAGGAAAAAGAAGAAGGCATGAACATGGTTAGCAGAGGGGCCCGGTTTGGACTCAGAGTATTTTA
TCCTCATCTCAAACAGTGTATATCATTGTAACCATAAAGAGAAAGGCAGGATGATGACCAGGATGTAGTT
GTTTCTACCAATAAGAATATTTCCACGCCAGCCAGAATTTATATGCAGAAATATTCTACCTTATCATTTA
ATTATAACAATTGTTCTCTAAAACTGTGCTGAAGTACAATATAATATACCCTGATTGCCTTGAAAAAAAA
GTGATTAGAGAAAGTACTTACAATCTGACAAATAAACAAAAGTGAATTTAAAAATTCGTTACAAATGCAA
GCTAAAGTTTAACGAAAAAGTTACAGAAAATGAAAAGAAAATAAGAGGAGACAATGGTTGTCAACAGAGT
AGAAAGTGAAAGAAACAAAATTATCATGAGGGTCCATGGTGATACAAGGGACATCTTCCCATTCTAAACA
ACACCCTGAAAACTTTGCCCCCTCCATATAACATGAATTTTACAATAGCGAAAAAGAAAGAACAATCAAG
GGTCCCCAAACTCACCCTGAAGTTCTCAGGATCGCTCGAGCTTTTTGCAAAAGCCTAGGCCTCCAAAAAA
GCCTCCTCACTACTTCTGGAATAGCTCAGAGGCCGAGGCGGCCTCGGCCTCTGCATAAATAAAAAAAATT
AGTCAGCCATGGGGCGGAGAATGGGCGGAACTGGGCGGAGTTAGGGGCGGGATGGGCGGAGTTAGGGGCG
GGACTATGGTTGCTGACTAATTGAGATGCATGCTTTGCATACTTCTGCCTGCTGGGGAGCCTGGGGACTT
TCCACACCTGGTTGCTGACTAATTGAGATGCATGCTTTGCATACTTCTGCCTGCTGGGGAGCCTGGGGAC
TTTCCACACCCTAACTGACACACATTCCACAGACTAGTGCGCGCGGCCGCTCTAGATGGCCAGATCTAGC
TTGTGGAAGGCTACTCGAAATGTTTGACCCAAGTTAAACAATTTAAAGGCAATGCTACCAAATACTAATT
GAGTGTATGTAAACTTCTGACCCACTGGGAATGTGATGAAAGAAATAAAAGCTGAAATGAATCATTCTCT
CTACTATTATTCTGATATTTCACATTCTTAAAATAAAGTGGTGATCCTAACTGACCTAAGACAGGGAATT
TTTACTAGGATTAAATGTCAGGAATTGTGAAAAAGTGAGTTTAAATGTATTTGGCTAAGGTGTATGTAAA
CTTCCGACTTCAACTGTATAGGGATCCTCTAGCTAGAGTCGACCTCGAGGGGGGGCCCGGTACCCAGCTT
TTGTTCCCTTTAGTGAGGGTTAATTGCGCGCTTGGCGTAATCATGGTCATAGCTGTTTCCTGTGTGAAAT
TGTTATCCGCTCACAATTCCACACAACATACGAGCCGGAAGCATAAAGTGTAAAGCCTGGGGTGCCTAAT
GAGTGAGCTAACTCACATTAATTGCGTTGCGCTCACTGCCCGCTTTCCAGTCGGGAAACCTGTCGTGCCA
GCTGCATTAATGAATCGGCCAACGCGCGGGGAGAGGCGGTTTGCGTATTGGGCGCTCTTCCGCTTCCTCG
CTCACTGACTCGCTGCGCTCGGTCGTTCGGCTGCGGCGAGCGGTATCAGCTCACTCAAAGGCGGTAATAC
GGTTATCCACAGAATCAGGGGATAACGCAGGAAAGAACATGTGAGCAAAAGGCCAGCAAAAGGCCAGGAA
CCGTAAAAAGGCCGCGTTGCTGGCGTTTTTCCATAGGCTCCGCCCCCCTGACGAGCATCACAAAAATCGA
CGCTCAAGTCAGAGGTGGCGAAACCCGACAGGACTATAAAGATACCAGGCGTTTCCCCCTGGAAGCTCCC
TCGTGCGCTCTCCTGTTCCGACCCTGCCGCTTACCGGATACCTGTCCGCCTTTCTCCCTTCGGGAACCGT
GGCGCTTTCTCATAGCTCACGCTGTAGGTATCTCAGTTCGGTGTAGGTCGTTCGCTCCAAGCTGGGCTGT
GTGCACGAACCCCCCGTTCAGCCCGACCGCTGCGCCTTATCCGGTAACTATCGTCTTGAGTCCAACCCGG
TAAGACACGACTTATCGCCACTGGCAGCAGCCACTGGTAACAGGATTAGCAGAGCGAGGTATGTAGGCGG
TGCTACAGAGTTCTTGAAGTGGTGGCCTAACTACGGCTACACTAGAAGAACAGTATTTGGTATCTGCGCT
CTGCTGAAGCCAGTTACCTTCGGAAAAAGAGTTGGTAGCTCTTGATCCGGCAAACAAACCACCGCTGGTA
GCGGTGGTTTTTTTGTTTGCAAGCAGCAGATTACGCGCAGAAAAAAAGGATCTCAAGAAGATCCTTTGAT
CTTTTCTACGGGGTCTGACGCTCAGTGGAACGAAAACTCACGTTAAGGGATTTTGGTCATGAGATTATCA
AAAAGGATCTTCACCTAGATCCTTTTAAATTAAAAATGAAGTTTTAAATCAATCTAAAGTATATATGAGT
AAACTTGGTCTGACAGTTACCAATGCTTAATCAGTGAGGCACCTATCTCAGCGATCTGTCTATTTCGTTC
ATCCATAGTTGCCTGACTCCCCGTCGTGTAGATAACTACGATACGGGAGGGCTTACCATCTGGCCCCAGT
GCTGCAATGATACCGCGAGACCCACGCTCACCGGCTCCAGATTTATCAGCAATAAACCAGCCAGCCGGAA
GGGCCGAGCGCAGAAGTGGTCCTGCAACTTTATCCGCCTCCATCCAGTCTATTAATTGTTGCCGGGAAGC
TAGAGTAAGTAGTTCGCCAGTTAATAGTTTGCGCAACGTTGTTGCCATTGCTACAGGCATCGTGGTGTCA
CGCTCGTCGTTTGGTATGGCTTCATTCAGCTCCGGTTCCCAACGATCAAGGCGAGTTACATGATCCCCCA
TGTTGTGCAAAAAAGCGGTTAGCTCCTTCGGTCCTCCGATCGTTGTCAGAAGTAACTTGGCCGCAGTGTT
ATCACTCATGGTTATGGCAGCACTGCATAATTCTCTTACTGTCATGCCATCCGTAAGATGCTTTTCTGTG
ACTGGTGAGTACTCAACCAAGTCATTCTGAGAATAGTGTATGCGGCGACCGAGTTGCTCTTGCCCGGCGT
CAATACGGGATAATACCGCGCCACATAGCAGAACTTTAAAAGTGCTCATCATTGGAAAACGTTCTTCGGG
GCGAAAACTCTCAAGGATCTTACCGCTGTTGAGATCCAGTTCGATGTAACCCACTCGTGCACCCAACTGA
TCTTCAGCATCTTTTACTTTCACCAGCGTTTCTGGGTGAGCAAAAACAGGAAGGCAAAATGCCGCAAAAA
AGGGAATAAGGGCGACACGGAAATGTTGAATACTCATACTCTTCCTTTTTCAATATTATTGAAGCATTTA
TCAGGGTTATTGTCTCATGAGCGGATACATATTTGAATGTATTTAGAAAAATAAACAAATAGGGGTTCCG
CGCACATTTCCCCGAAAAGTGCCACCTG
[34 nt withheld, positions 6539-6572]
A
[89 nt withheld, positions 6574-6662]
C
[91 nt withheld, positions 6664-6754]
A
[49 nt withheld, positions 6756-6804]
CCTTTGACGTTGGAGTCCACGTTCTTT
[37 nt withheld, positions 6832-6868]
ACCCTATCTCGGTCTATTCTTTTGATTTATAAGGGATTTTGCCGATTTCGGCCTATTGGTTAAAAAATGA
GCTGATTTAACAAAAATTTAACGCGAATTTTAACAAAATATTAACGCTTACAATTTCCATTCGCCATTCA
GGCTGCGCAACTGTTGGGAAGGGCGATCGGTGCGGGCCTCTTCGCTATTACGCCAGCTGGCGAAAGGGGG
ATGTGCTG
